Addgene plasmid #26504: pJC131.9-spp-10
Depositing lab: Phillip Newmark. Depositing organization: University of Illinois at Urbana-Champaign. Publication: Genome-wide analyses reveal a role for peptide hormones in planarian germline development. Collins JJ, Hou X, Romanova EV, Lambrus BG, Miller CM, Saberi A, Sweedler JV, Newmark PA. PLoS Biol. 2010 . 8(10):e1000509. 10.1371/journal.pbio.1000509 PubMed 20967238.
Backbone
  Vector backbone: pJC53.2
  Backbone size w/o insert (bp): 3240
  Vector type: RNAi
Growth in bacteria
  Bacterial resistance: Ampicillin and Kanamycin, 100 & 50 μg/mL
  Growth temperature: 37°C
  Growth strain: DH5alpha
  Copy number: High Copy
Gene/Insert
  Gene/Insert name: spp-10
  Species: S. mediterranea (planarian)
  Insert size (bp): 238
  GenBank ID: BK007028
  Cloning method: Restriction Enzyme; 5′ cloning site Eam1105I (destroyed during cloning); 3′ cloning site Eam1105I (destroyed during cloning)
  Sequencing primers: 5′ Sp6; 3′ T3
Terms and licenses: Academic/Nonprofit Terms; Industry Terms: Not Available to Industry
How to cite: pJC131.9-spp-10 was a gift from Phillip Newmark (Addgene plasmid # 26504 ; http://n2t.net/addgene:26504 ; RRID:Addgene_26504)
