[The description below was written by a language model from this plasmid's Addgene catalogue record.]
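Description:
pJC131.9-spp-10 is a small, high-copy bacterial plasmid classed as an RNAi vector. It is built on the pJC53.2 backbone (about 3.2 kb without insert) and carries a 238 bp fragment of the spp-10 gene from the planarian Schmidtea mediterranea. It is propagated in standard E. coli cloning strains such as DH5alpha under dual ampicillin and kanamycin selection. The record does not name the origin of replication, and no feature table is provided, so the detailed layout of the backbone cannot be confirmed here.

The insert was cloned into Eam1105I sites on both sides, and both sites were destroyed in the process. This enzyme leaves single-base 3′ overhangs, so this pattern is consistent with TA-style ligation of a PCR product, although the record lists the method only as restriction enzyme cloning. The listed sequencing primers are SP6 on the 5′ side and T3 on the 3′ side, which indicates that phage RNA polymerase promoter sequences flank the cloning site. Such flanking promoters generally allow in vitro transcription of either strand, to make sense or antisense riboprobes or double-stranded RNA. The exact promoter arrangement used for dsRNA production is not stated.

The vector type and the associated study, a genome-wide analysis of peptide hormones in planarian germline development, suggest two uses. The construct probably serves as a template for RNAi knockdown of spp-10, and likely also for probes to examine its expression in planarians. The gene name is not expanded in the record, but the study context suggests that it encodes one of the peptide hormone precursors examined.
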