>Addgene plasmid #26504 | pJC131.9-spp-10 | depositor partial sequence | sequence record 12533 | Author sequence
TTTCATGAGCCATNGTCGAAATATTATCCAGATAACAATGAGGATTTATCAGCGACTATTAAAAGAGGAG
CAGAATTCTTTTTACAGAGAGTCGAAGGAAAAAGAGGCGCTGAATTCTTTCTCAGGCGTGTCGTTGGGAA
ACGCAGCATCAAACCGATAGATCCAAATCAGTATCCTTTGGTTTACGGAGAATAAAAAAAATGTTATTAA
TATCAAAAATATTGCAAAAAAAAAAAAA
