>Addgene plasmid #26504 | pJC131.9-spp-10 | addgene partial sequence | sequence record 32700 | 26504 with SP6
GTTTTCATGAGCCATTGTCGAAATATTATCCAGATAACAATGAGGATTTATCAGCGACTATTAAAAGAGG
AGCAGAATTCTTTTTACAGAGAGTCGAAGGAAAAAGAGGCGCTGAATTCTTTCTCAGGCGTGTCGTTGGG
AAACGCAGCATCAAACCGATAGATCCAAATCAGTATCCTTTGGTTTACGGAGAATAAAAAAAATGTTATT
AATATCAAAAATATTGCAAAAAAAAAAAAACCTATAGTGAGTCGTATTAATTCTGTGCTCGCAAGGTCTC
CCTTTAGTGAGGGTTAATTCTCCCTATAGTGAGTCGTATTAGGATCCGGCGCGCCTAGCATAACCCCTTG
GGGCCTCTAGACGGGTCTTGAGGGGTTTTTTGACGCGTCGATTTCGGCCTATTGGTTAAAAAATGAGCTG
ATTTAACAAAAATTTAACGCGAATTTTAACAAAATTCAGGGCGCAAGGGCTGCTAAAGGAAGCGGAACAC
GTAGAAAGCCAGTCCGCAGAAACGGNGCTGACCCCGGATGAATGTCAGCTACTGGGCTATCTGGACAAGG
GAAAACGCAAGCGCAAAGAGAAAGCAGGTAGCTTGCA
